Addgene plasmid #26050: Mfn1(K88T)-10xmyc
Depositing lab: David Chan. Depositing organization: California Institute of Technology. Publication: Mitofusins Mfn1 and Mfn2 coordinately regulate mitochondrial fusion and are essential for embryonic development. Chen H, Detmer SA, Ewald AJ, Griffin EE, Fraser SE, Chan DC. J Cell Biol. 2003 Jan 20. 160(2):189-200. 10.1083/jcb.200211046 PubMed 12527753.
Backbone
  Vector backbone: pcDNA3.1(-)/Myc-His
  Backbone manufacturer: Invitrogen
  Backbone size w/o insert (bp): 5400
  Vector type: Mammalian Expression
  Selectable markers: Neomycin (select with G418)
Growth in bacteria
  Bacterial resistance: Ampicillin, 100 μg/mL
  Growth temperature: 37°C
  Growth strain: XL1 Blue
  Growth instructions: XL1Blue cells
  Copy number: High Copy
Gene/Insert
  Gene/Insert name: Mfn1
  Species: M. musculus (mouse)
  Mutation: K88T GTPase mutant
  Entrez Gene: Mfn1 (a.k.a. 2310002F04Rik, 6330416C07Rik, D3Ertd265e, HR2, mKIAA4032)
  Tag / fusion protein: 10xMyc (C terminal on insert)
  Cloning method: Restriction Enzyme
  Sequencing primers: 5′ CMV-F; 3′ BGH-rev
Terms and licenses: Academic/Nonprofit Terms; Industry Terms: Not Available to Industry
How to cite: Mfn1(K88T)-10xmyc was a gift from David Chan (Addgene plasmid # 26050 ; http://n2t.net/addgene:26050 ; RRID:Addgene_26050)
