[The description below was written by a language model from this plasmid's Addgene catalogue record.]
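Description:
Mfn1(K88T)-10xmyc is a mammalian expression plasmid built on the commercial pcDNA3.1(-)/Myc-His backbone (about 5.4 kb without insert). It is maintained in E. coli as a high-copy plasmid under ampicillin selection, and it carries a neomycin resistance marker so that transfected mammalian cells can be selected with G418 to obtain stable lines. The record does not include a feature table and does not explicitly name the promoter or terminator. However, the listed sequencing primers (CMV forward and BGH reverse) fit the standard pcDNA3.1 arrangement, in which the insert sits between the strong constitutive CMV immediate-early promoter and the bovine growth hormone polyadenylation signal.

The insert is mouse Mfn1, encoding mitofusin 1, a large GTPase of the mitochondrial outer membrane needed for mitochondrial fusion. This version carries a K88T substitution, described in the record as a GTPase mutant. The coding sequence is fused at its C terminus to ten tandem copies of the Myc epitope, which allows sensitive detection by immunoblotting, immunofluorescence or immunoprecipitation with anti-Myc antibodies. Whether the backbone's own Myc-His tag is retained or read through is not stated, and the insert size is not given.

The construct comes from work on how Mfn1 and Mfn2 coordinate mitochondrial fusion and support embryonic development. It is suited to expressing the tagged GTPase mutant in cultured mammalian cells, for example alongside a wild-type Mfn1 construct, to test whether GTPase activity is required for mitofusin localisation, interactions and the restoration of mitochondrial morphology.
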