>Addgene plasmid #26050 | Mfn1(K88T)-10xmyc | addgene partial sequence | sequence record 32135 | 26050 with CMV-F
ACTCTCTGGCTACTAGAGAACCCACTGCTTACTGGCTTATCGAAATTAATACGACTCACTATAGGGAGAC
CCAAGCTGGCTAGCGTTTAAACGGGCCCTCTAGGTGCATAATGGCAGAAACGGTATCTCCACTGAAGCAC
TTCGTGCTGGCAAAGAAAGCCATCACTGCAATCTTCGGCCAGTTACTGGAGTTTGTTACTGAGGGCTCAC
ATTTTGTTGAAGCAACATACAGAAATCCAGAACTTGATCGAATAGCATCCGAGGATGATCTGGTGGAAAT
ACAGGGCTACAGAAACAAGCTTGCTGTCATTGGGGAGGTGCTGTCTCGGAGACATATGAAGGTGGCATTT
TTTGGCAGGACAAGTAGTGGCACGAGCTCTGTCATCAATGCAATGCTGTGGGATAAAGTCCTCCCCAGCG
GGATTGGTCACACAACCAACTGCTTCCTGAGTGTCGAGGGGACCGATGGAGATAAAGCCTACCTTATGAC
CGAAGGGTCAGATGAAAAGAAAAGTGTGAAGACTGTTAATCAGCTGGCCCATGCCCTCCATATGGATAAA
GACTTGAAAGCTGGCTGTCTTGTGCATGTATTTTGGCCCAAAGCAAAATGTGCCCTCTTGAGAGATGACC
TGGTTTTAGTAGACAGCCCAGGTACAGATGTCACCACAGAGCTGGATATCTGGATTGATAAGTTTTGCCT
TGATGCTGATGTCTTTGTTTTGGTTGCAAACTCGGAATCAACACTGATGAACACGGAGAAACATTTTTTC
CATAAGGTGAATGAGCGGCTCTCCAAGCCCAACATCTTCATTCTGAATAACCGTTGGGATGCTTCTGCTT
CGGAGCCGGAGTACATGGAGGATGTGCGCAGACAGCACATGGAGAGATGTCTT
