>Addgene plasmid #26050 | Mfn1(K88T)-10xmyc | addgene partial sequence | sequence record 32136 | 26050 with BGH-rev
TAGCTGGAGACGTTTAACTCAATGATGATGATGATGATGGTCGACGGCGCTATTCAGATCCTCTTCTGAG
ATGAGTTTTTGTTCGGGCCCAAGCTTGGTACCGAGCTCGGATCCGTTCAAGTCTTCTTCTGAGATTAATT
TTTGTTCACCGTTCAAGTCTTCCTCGGAGATTAGCTTTTGTTCACCGTTCAAATCTTCTTCAGAAATCAA
CTTTTGTTCACCTCTAGAGGATCCGTTCAAGTCTTCTTCTGAGATTAATTTTTGTTCACCGTTCAAGTCT
TCCTCGGAGATTAGCTTTTGTTCACCGTTCAAATCTTCTTCAGAAATCAACTTTTGTTCACCTCTAGAGG
ATCCGTTCAAGTCTTCTTCTGAGATTAATTTTTGTTCACCGTTCAAGTCTTCCTCGGAGATTAGCTTTTG
TTCACCGTTCAAATCTTCTTCAGAAATCAACTTTTGTTCACCTCTAGAGGATCCGGATTCTCCACTGCTC
GGGTGTAGAAACTGCTTCGAAAAATTCTCCAGCTCACTTTCAAGTTGAACAGCTTTATTTCTTAAGAGCT
TTGAGTTGTTCTGTATTTTCTCCAGTTGGTCTATCTCTTTGGATAATCTTGCAATTTCCTCTTCCAGATG
TTTCTGAGTAACATCAACTTGTTGGCACAGTCGAGCAAAGGTAGTGGCCATTTCTTGCTGTACTTGGTGG
CTGCAGTTTGCACTGGTGAAGCTCACAATCATCTGCAGCTTCTCGGTTGCATAGTTTACAAACTGCTGCT
TAAACGCTCTCTCTTTCGCACGGGTCGTCCACGTCAGCCTCTCATAAAGGTACAGAGCTCCGTACATACT
TAAGGTGACAGAGATAAGTTTCCAGCCCAC
